Addgene plasmid #149073: pGBW-m4046271
Purpose: Yeast Expression plasmid for SARS-CoV-2 3'-to-5' exonuclease
Depositing lab: Ginkgo Bioworks & Benjie Chen. Depositing organization: Ginkgo Bioworks.
Backbone
  Vector backbone: AmpR; 2u URA3
  Backbone size w/o insert (bp): 4078
  Vector type: Yeast Expression
  Selectable markers: URA3
Growth in bacteria
  Bacterial resistance: Ampicillin, 100 μg/mL
  Growth temperature: 37°C
  Growth strain: DH5alpha
  Copy number: High Copy
Gene/Insert
  Gene/Insert name: SARS-CoV-2 3'-to-5' exonuclease
  Species: S. cerevisiae (budding yeast); Severe acute respiratory syndrome coronavirus 2
  Insert size (bp): 1580
  Mutation: Saccharomyces cerevisiae recode 1
  Entrez Gene: ORF1ab (a.k.a. GU280_gp01)
  Promoter: pTEF1
  Tag / fusion protein: Cleavable thrombin;MBP (C terminal on backbone)
  Cloning method: Unknown
Resource information
  A portion of this plasmid was derived from a plasmid made by: GinkgoBioworks
Depositor comments: NCBI Reference Sequence: YP_009725309.1. Created by gene synthesis with Not1 site. NGS used for QC was performed by Ginkgo and may not fully cover the entire plasmid.
How to cite: pGBW-m4046271 was a gift from Ginkgo Bioworks & Benjie Chen (Addgene plasmid # 149073 ; http://n2t.net/addgene:149073 ; RRID:Addgene_149073)
