[The description below was written by a language model from this plasmid's Addgene catalogue record and pLannotate feature annotations shown in this document.]
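Description:
pGBW-m4046271 is an E. coli–S. cerevisiae shuttle plasmid for episomal expression of the SARS-CoV-2 3'-to-5' exonuclease, a mature product of the ORF1ab polyprotein, in budding yeast. The sequenced record is 7,420 nt, which is larger than the sum of the catalogued backbone (4,078 bp) and insert (1,580 bp) sizes. The depositor also notes that the NGS used for quality control may not cover the whole plasmid. In yeast the plasmid replicates from the 2μ origin and is selected by uracil prototrophy through a URA3 cassette, which can be counterselected with 5-FOA. In bacteria it carries a ColE1/pUC-type origin and a β-lactamase gene for ampicillin resistance, annotated as driven by a cat promoter. A short rop annotation lies directly next to AmpR, although the record lists the plasmid as high copy. Phage T3Te and T7Te terminators and a tonB terminator flank the bacterial modules, presumably to insulate them from read-through transcription.

The expression cassette runs from the constitutive TEF1 promoter through a synthetic coding sequence of about 1.58 kb, recoded for S. cerevisiae codon usage ("recode 1"), to the CYC1 terminator. The annotation tool matched this ORF to the replicase polyprotein 1ab, and its attached text describes the 2'-O-methyltransferase. That text is generic to the polyprotein entry; the catalogue identifies the insert as the exonuclease. Downstream and on the same strand is an E. coli maltose-binding protein (malE) fragment, which the record describes as a C-terminal MBP tag separated by a cleavable thrombin site. This arrangement allows amylose-affinity purification, may improve solubility, and lets the tag be removed afterwards. The gene was made by synthesis with a NotI site, and the cloning method is otherwise unrecorded. The plasmid is suited to producing recombinant viral exonuclease in yeast for biochemical or structural study.
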