Features (pLannotate 1.2.2; 14 found; start..end, strand, type, name):
     10..417     +  promoter       TEF1 promoter: S. cerevisiae TEF1; promoter for EF-1α
    434..2014    +  CDS            rep (fragment): R1AB_SARS2 - Experimental evidence at protein level: Swiss-Prot protein existence level 1. [2'-O-methyltransferase]: Methyltransferase that mediates mRNA cap 2'-O-ribose methylation to the 5'-cap structure of viral mRNAs. N7-methyl guanosine cap is a prerequisite for binding of nsp16. Therefore plays an essential role in viral mRNAs cap methylation which is essential to evade immune system. From Severe acute respiratory syndrome coronavirus 2 (2019-nCoV) (SARS-CoV-2).
   2030..3130    +  CDS            malE (fragment): MALE_ECO57 - Experimental evidence at protein level: Swiss-Prot protein existence level 1. Part of the ABC transporter complex MalEFGK involved in maltose/maltodextrin import. Binds maltose and higher maltodextrins. From Escherichia coli O157:H7.
   3159..3331    +  terminator     CYC1 terminator (fragment): S. cerevisiae CYC1; transcription terminator for CYC1
   3367..3543    +  promoter       URA3 promoter (fragment): S. cerevisiae URA3
   3544..4347    +  CDS            URA3: orotidine-5'-phosphate decarboxylase, required for uracil biosynthesis; S. cerevisiae URA3; yeast auxotrophic marker, counterselectable with 5-fluoroorotic acid (5-FOA)
   4430..5412    -  rep_origin     2μ ori: yeast 2μ plasmid origin of replication
   5490..5519    +  terminator     T3Te terminator: phage T3 early transcription terminator
   5541..6128    +  rep_origin     ori: high-copy-number ColE1/pMB1/pBR322/pUC origin of replication
   6140..6167    -  terminator     T7Te terminator: phage T7 early transcription terminator
   6191..6382    -  CDS            rop: Rop protein, which maintains plasmids at low copy number; rop
   6383..7243    -  CDS            AmpR: β-lactamase; bla; confers resistance to ampicillin, carbenicillin, and related antibiotics
   7244..7346    -  promoter       cat promoter: promoter of the E. coli cat gene encoding chloramphenicol acetyltransferase
   7347..7378    -  terminator     tonB terminator: bidirectional E. coli tonB-P14 transcription terminator
>Addgene plasmid #149073 | pGBW-m4046271 | addgene full sequence | sequence record 297988 | Ginkgo NGS Result
GCGGCCGCCCCACACACCATAGCTTCAAAATGTTTCTACTCCTTTTTTACTCTTCCAGATTTTCTCGGAC
TCCGCGCATCGCCGTACCACTTCAAAACACCCAAGCACAGCATACTAAATTTCCCCTCTTTCTTCCTCTA
GGGTGTCGTTAATTACCCGTACTAAAGGTTTGGAAAAGAAAAAAGAGACCGCCTCGTTTCTTTTTCTTCG
TCGAAAAAGGCAATAAAAATTTTTATCACGTTTCTTTTTCTTGAAAATTTTTTTTTTTGATTTTTTTCTC
TTTCGATGACCTCCCATTGATATTTAAGTTAATAAACGGTCTTCAATTTCTCAAGTTTCAGTTTCATTTT
TCTTGTTCTATTACAACTTTTTTTACTTCTTGCTCATTAGAAAGAAAGCATAGCAATCTAATCTAAGTTT
TAATTACAAAATGGCCGAGAATGTCACAGGCCTATTCAAGGATTGCTCGAAAGTGATCACCGGTTTACAC
CCTACGCAGGCTCCAACTCATTTGTCCGTTGACACCAAGTTTAAGACTGAAGGATTGTGTGTTGACATAC
CAGGTATTCCCAAAGATATGACTTACCGTAGGCTGATTTCTATGATGGGTTTCAAGATGAACTATCAAGT
TAACGGTTACCCAAATATGTTTATCACCAGAGAAGAAGCTATTAGACACGTACGTGCATGGATCGGTTTC
GATGTCGAAGGTTGTCATGCTACTAGAGAAGCGGTCGGTACAAACTTGCCATTACAACTTGGCTTTTCAA
CCGGTGTTAATTTGGTTGCTGTTCCTACAGGGTATGTCGACACTCCAAACAACACGGATTTCTCTCGAGT
GTCCGCCAAGCCACCACCTGGTGATCAATTCAAACACTTGATCCCGCTCATGTACAAGGGTTTGCCTTGG
AACGTTGTCAGAATTAAAATAGTACAAATGTTATCTGATACTTTGAAGAATCTGAGTGACAGAGTTGTCT
TCGTCCTTTGGGCTCACGGTTTTGAGCTAACCAGCATGAAGTACTTTGTGAAGATTGGACCAGAACGGAC
TTGTTGCTTGTGTGACAGAAGAGCCACTTGTTTCTCCACCGCTAGCGATACATATGCATGTTGGCATCAT
TCTATTGGTTTCGACTACGTTTACAACCCCTTTATGATCGACGTTCAACAGTGGGGTTTCACCGGTAATT
TGCAATCGAACCACGACTTGTATTGTCAAGTTCACGGCAATGCTCACGTGGCTTCATGCGATGCTATTAT
GACAAGGTGTTTAGCCGTCCATGAATGTTTCGTTAAAAGAGTAGACTGGACTATCGAATACCCAATTATC
GGTGATGAACTCAAGATTAACGCTGCCTGTAGAAAGGTCCAACATATGGTTGTAAAGGCAGCTCTATTAG
CTGACAAATTTCCAGTTTTGCACGATATAGGGAATCCAAAGGCCATAAAGTGTGTTCCACAAGCTGACGT
CGAATGGAAATTCTACGATGCGCAACCCTGCTCTGATAAAGCTTATAAGATCGAGGAATTGTTTTACTCT
TACGCTACCCACTCCGATAAGTTCACTGACGGTGTGTGTCTTTTCTGGAACTGCAATGTTGATAGATATC
CAGCAAACTCCATCGTTTGTAGATTCGACACGCGAGTCTTGAGCAACTTGAACTTACCAGGTTGTGATGG
TGGTTCCTTGTACGTCAATAAACATGCATTTCACACTCCCGCTTTCGACAAGTCTGCTTTTGTTAATTTA
AAGCAATTGCCTTTTTTCTATTACTCTGATAGTCCATGCGAATCTCATGGTAAGCAAGTCGTTTCCGACA
TTGATTACGTACCACTGAAGTCAGCCACCTGTATAACAAGATGTAACCTTGGAGGTGCTGTCTGCCGCCA
CCATGCTAACGAGTACAGACTATACTTGGATGCCTATAACATGATGATTTCAGCCGGTTTCTCTTTATGG
GTTTACAAGCAGTTTGACACTTACAACTTGTGGAACACCTTCACGCGTTTGCAACTCGTGCCGAGAGGTT
CTAAAATCGAGGAAGGTAAGCTAGTCATTTGGATAAATGGAGATAAGGGTTACAACGGTTTGGCAGAAGT
AGGCAAGAAATTTGAAAAGGACACAGGTATCAAGGTGACGGTTGAACATCCAGACAAGTTAGAAGAAAAA
TTCCCTCAAGTTGCTGCTACTGGTGATGGTCCCGACATTATTTTCTGGGCCCACGATCGTTTTGGTGGAT
ATGCTCAGTCAGGTTTGCTGGCTGAGATCACCCCAGACAAGGCCTTCCAAGATAAATTGTACCCATTCAC
TTGGGATGCTGTCAGATACAACGGTAAGCTTATAGCATATCCAATTGCTGTTGAAGCCTTATCGTTGATC
TACAATAAGGACTTGTTACCTAACCCACCAAAGACATGGGAAGAAATTCCAGCTTTGGATAAAGAGCTAA
AGGCCAAGGGAAAAAGCGCTTTGATGTTTAACTTACAAGAACCTTATTTCACCTGGCCATTAATCGCTGC
TGACGGTGGTTACGCATTTAAATACGAAAACGGTAAGTATGACATTAAGGATGTCGGCGTTGATAATGCT
GGTGCAAAGGCTGGTTTGACCTTCTTGGTTGATTTAATAAAGAATAAACACATGAACGCTGACACTGACT
ACTCTATCGCCGAAGCCGCTTTCAACAAGGGTGAAACTGCTATGACCATAAATGGTCCATGGGCCTGGAG
TAACATTGATACTTCTAAAGTAAACTATGGTGTCACTGTTTTGCCTACATTCAAAGGCCAACCATCCAAG
CCCTTTGTCGGTGTTCTATCCGCTGGCATCAATGCTGCTTCTCCAAACAAGGAGCTAGCTAAAGAATTTT
TGGAAAATTACTTGTTAACTGACGAAGGTTTGGAGGCCGTTAACAAGGACAAGCCATTGGGTGCTGTCGC
TTTGAAATCTTACGAAGAAGAATTGGCTAAGGATCCCAGAATTGCCGCTACCATGGAGAACGCCCAAAAG
GGTGAAATTATGCCAAACATCCCACAAATGTCAGCCTTCTGGTACGCAGTTAGGACTGCCGTGATTAATG
CTGCTTCCGGTAGACAAACCGTCGACGAAGCATTAAAAGATGCTCAAACGTAAACAGGCCCCTTTTCCTT
TGTCGATATCATGTAATTAGTTATGTCACGCTTACATTCACGCCCTCCTCCCACATCCGCTCTAACCGAA
AAGGAAGGAGTTAGACAACCTGAAGTCTAGGTCCCTATTTATTTTTTTTAATAGTTATGTTAGTATTAAG
AACGTTATTTATATTTCAAATTTTTCTTTTTTTTCTGTACAAAGCGGCCGCCGAACCACTAGTGCACTGC
AGTACACGGTTTCCTTGAAATTTTTTTGATTCGGTAATCTCCGAACAGAAGGAAGAACGAAGGAAGGAGC
ACAGACTTAGATTGGTATATATACGCATATGTAGTGTTGAAGAAACATGAAATTGCCCAGTATTCTTAAC
CCAACTGCACAGAACAAAAACGTGCAGGAAACGAAGATAAATCATGTCGAAAGCTACATATAAGGAACGT
GCTGCTACTCATCCTAGTCCTGTTGCTGCCAAGCTATTTAATATCATGCACGAAAAGCAAACAAACTTGT
GTGCTTCATTGGATGTTCGTACCACCAAGGAATTACTGGAGTTAGTTGAAGCATTAGGTCCCAAAATTTG
TTTACTAAAAACACATGTGGATATCTTGACTGATTTTTCCATGGAGGGCACAGTTAAGCCGCTAAAGGCA
TTATCCGCCAAGTACAATTTTTTACTCTTCGAGGACAGAAAATTTGCTGACATTGGTAATACAGTCAAAT
TGCAGTACTCTGCGGGTGTATACAGAATAGCAGAATGGGCAGACATTACGAATGCACACGGTGTGGTGGG
CCCAGGTATTGTTAGCGGTTTGAAGCAGGCGGCAGAAGAAGTAACAAAGGAACCTAGAGGCCTTTTGATG
TTAGCAGAATTGTCATGCAAGGGCTCCCTATCTACTGGAGAATATACTAAGGGTACTGTTGACATTGCGA
AGAGCGACAAAGATTTTGTTATCGGCTTTATTGCTCAAAGAGACATGGGTGGAAGAGATGAAGGTTACGA
TTGGTTGATTATGACACCCGGTGTGGGTTTAGATGACAAGGGAGATGCATTGGGTCAACAGTATAGAACC
GTGGATGATGTGGTTTCTACAGGATCTGACATTATTATTGTTGGAAGAGGACTATTTGCAAAGGGAAGGG
ATGCTAAGGTAGAGGGTGAACGTTACAGAAAAGCAGGCTGGGAAGCATATTTGAGAAGATGCGGCCAGCA
AAACTAAAAAACTGTATTATAAGTAAATGCATGTATACTAAACTCACAAATTAGAGCTTCAATTTAATTA
TATCAGTTATTACCCGAGTAACGAAGCATCTGTGCTTCATTTTGTAGAACAAAAATGCAACGCGAGAGCG
CTAATTTTTCAAACAAAGAATCTGAGCTGCATTTTTACAGAACAGAAATGCAACGCGAAAGCGCTATTTT
ACCAACGAAGAATCTGTGCTTCATTTTTGTAAAACAAAAATGCAACGCGAGAGCGCTAATTTTTCAAACA
AAGAATCTGAGCTGCATTTTTACAGAACAGAAATGCAACGCGAGAGCGCTATTTTACCAACAAAGAATCT
ATACTTCTTTTTTGTTCTACAAAAATGCATCCCGAGAGCGCTATTTTTCTAACAAAGCATCTTAGATTAC
TTTTTTTCTCCTTTGTGCGCTCTATAATGCAGTCTCTTGATAACTTTTTGCACTGTAGGTCCGTTAAGGT
TAGAAGAAGGCTACTTTGGTGTCTATTTTCTCTTCCATAAAAAAAGCCTGACTCCACTTCCCGCGTTTAC
TGATTACTAGCGAAGCTGCGGGTGCATTTTTTCAAGATAAAGGCATCCCCGATTATATTCTATACCGATG
TGGATTGCGCATACTTTGTGAACAGAAAGTGATAGCGTTGATGATTCTTCATTGGTCAGAAAATTATGAA
CGGTTTCTTCTATTTTGTCTCTATATACTACGTATAGGAAATGTTTACATTTTCGTATTGTTTTCGATTC
ACTCTATGAATAGTTCTTACTACAATTTTTTTGTCTAAAGAGTAATACTAGAGATAAACATAAAAAATGT
AGAGGTCGAGTTTAGATGCAAGTTCAAGGAGCGAAAGGTGGATGGGTAGGTTATATAGGGATATAGCACA
GAGATATATAGCAAAGAGATACTTTTGAGCAATGTTTGTGGAAGCGGTATTCGCAATATTTTAGTAGCTC
GTTACAGTCCGGTGCGTTTTTGGTTTTTTGAAAGTGCGTCATCAGAGCGCTTTTGGTTTTCAAAAGCGCT
CTGAAGTTCCTATACTTTCTAGCTAGAGAATAGGAACTTCCCGAGCGGCCGCGTGTTACAAGCTTGACTC
CAGCGTAACTGGACTGCAATCAACTCACTGGCTCACCTTCACGGGTGGGCCTTTCTTCGGTAGAAAATCA
AAGGATCTTCTTGAGATCCTTTTTTTCTGCGCGTAATCTGCTGCTTGCAAACAAAAAAACCACCGCTACC
AGCGGTGGTTTGTTTGCCGGATCAAGAGCTACCAACTCTTTTTCCGAGGTAACTGGCTTCAGCAGAGCGC
AGATACCAAATACTGTTCTTCTAGTGTAGCCGTAGTTAGGCCACCACTTCAAGAACTCTGTAGCACCGCC
TACATACCTCGCTCTGCTAATCCTGTTACCAGTGGCTGCTGCCAGTGGCGATAAGTCGTGTCTTACCGGG
TTGGACTCAAGACGATAGTTACCGGATAAGGCGCAGCGGTCGGGCTGAACGGGGGGTTCGTGCACACAGC
CCAGCTTGGAGCGAACGACCTACACCGAACTGAGATACCTACAGCGTGAGCTATGAGAAAGCGCCACGCT
TCCCGAAGGGAGAAAGGCGGACAGGTATCCGGTAAGCGGCAGGGTCGGAACAGGAGAGCGCACGAGGGAG
CTTCCAGGGGTAAACGCCTGGTATCTTTATAGTCCTGTCGGGTTTCGCCACCTCTGACTTGAGCATCGAT
TTTTGTGATGCTCGTCAGGGGGGCGGAGCCTATGGAAAAACGCCAGCAACGCAGAAAGGCCCACCCGAAG
GTGAGCCAGGTGATTACATTTGGGCCCTCATCAGAGGTTTTCACCGTCATCACCGAAACGCGCGAGGCAG
CTGCGGTAAAGCTCATCAGCGTGGTCGTGAAGCGATTCACAGATGTCTGCCTGTTCATCCGCGTCCAGCT
CGTTGAGTTTCTCCAGAAGCGTTAATGTCTGGCTTCTGATAAAGCGGGCCATGTTAAGGGCGGTTTTTTC
CTGTTTGGTCACTTACCAATGCTTAATCAGTGAGGCACCTATCTCAGCGATCTGTCTATTTCGTTCATCC
ATAGTTGCCTGACTCCCCGTCGTGTAGATAACTACGATGCGGGAGGGCTTACCATCTGGCCCCAGTGCTG
CAATGATACCGCGAGACCCACGCTCACCGGCTCCAGATTTATCAGCAATAAACCAGCCAGCCGGGAGGGC
CGAGCGCAGAAGTGATCCTGCAACTTTATCCGCCTCCATCCAGTCTATTAATTGTTGCCGGGAAGCTAGA
GTAAGTAGTTCGCCAGTTAATAGTTTGCGCAACGTTGTTGCCATTGCTACAGGCATCGTGGTGTCACGCT
CGTCGTTTGGTATGGCTTCATTCAGCTCCGGTTCCCAACGATCAAGGCGAGTTACATGATCCCCCATGTT
GTGCAAAAAAGCGGTTAGCTCCTTCGGTCCTCCGATCGTTGCCAGAAGTAAGTTGGCCGCAGTGTTATCA
CTCATGGTTATGGCAGCACTGCATAATTCTCTTACTGTCATGCCATCCGTGAGATGCTTTTCTGTGACTG
GTGAGTACTCAACCAAGTCATTCTGAGAATAGTGTATGCGGCGACCGAGTTGCTCTTGCCCGGCGTCAAT
ACGGGATAATACCGCGCCACATAGCAGAACTTTAAAAGTGCTCATCATTGGAAAACGTTCTTCGGGGCGT
AAACTCTCAAGGATCTTACCGCTGTTGAGATCCAGTTCGATGTAACCCACTCGTGCACCCAACTGATCTT
CAGCATCTTTTACTTTCACCAGCGTTTCTGGGTGAGCAAAAACAGGAAGGCAAAATGCCGCAAAAAAGGG
AATAAGGGCGACACGGAAATGTTGAATACTCATTTTAGCTTCCTTAGCTCCTGAAAATCTCGATAACTCA
AAAAATACGCCCGGTAGTGATCTTATTTCATTATGGTGAAAGTTGGAACCTCTTACGTGCCGATCAAGTC
AAAAGCCTCCGGTCGGAGGCTTTTGACTTTCTGCTATGGAGGTCAGGTATGATTTAAATGGTCAGTTAGA
